>Addgene plasmid #133366 | BII-Sh-PnGW-CMV | depositor full sequence | sequence record 256346 | BII-Sh-PnGW-CMV sequence 7993 bps
TTAACCCTAGAAAGATAGTCTGCGTAAAATTGACGCATGCATTCTTGAAATATTGCTCTCTCTTTCTAAA
TAGCGCGAATCCGTCGCTGTGCATTTAGGACATCTCAGTCGCCGCTTGGAGCTCCCGTGAGGCGTGCTTG
TCAATGCGGTAAGTGTCACTGATTTTGAACTATAACGACCGCGTGAGTCAAAATGACGCATGATTATCTT
TTACGTGACTTTTAAGATTTAACTCATACGATAATTATATTGTTATTTCATGTTCTACTTACGTGATAAC
TTATTATATATATATTTTCTTGTTATAGATCCACTAGTTCTAGAGGGACAGCCCCCCCCCAAAGCCCCCA
GGGATGTAATTACGTCCCTCCCCCGCTAGGGGGCAGCAGCGAGCCGCCCGGGGCTCCGCTCCGGTCCGGC
GCTCCCCCCGCATCCCCGAGCCGGCAGCGTGCGGGGACAGCCCGGGCACGGGGAAGGTGGCACGGGATCG
CTTTCCTCTGAACGCTTCTCGCTGCTCTTTGAGCCTGCAGACACCTGGGGGGATACGGGGAAAAGGCCTC
CAGGGCCGCCCCCTTCACCGAGGGCCTATTTCCCATGATTCCTTCATATTTGCATATACGATACAAGGCT
GTTAGAGAGATAATTGGAATTAATTTGACTGTAAACACAAAGATATTAGTACAAAATACGTGACGTAGAA
AGTAATAATTTCTTGGGTAGTTTGCAGTTTTAAAATTATGTTTTAAAATGGACTATCATATGCTTACCGT
AACTTGAAAGTATTTCGATTTCTTGGCTTTATATATCTTGTGGAAAGGACGAAACACCGGGAGACGCTCG
ACCCGTCTCGTTTTTGCCTCCAAGGCCTGCAGGCATTAGTTATTAATAGTAATCAATTACGGGGTCATTA
GTTCATAGCCCATATATGGAGTTCCGCGTTACATAACTTACGGTAAATGGCCCGCCTGGCTGACCGCCCA
ACGACCCCCGCCCATTGACGTCAATAATGACGTATGTTCCCATAGTAACGCCAATAGGGACTTTCCATTG
ACGTCAATGGGTGGAGTATTTACGGTAAACTGCCCACTTGGCAGTACATCAAGTGTATCATATGCCAAGT
ACGCCCCCTATTGACGTCAATGACGGTAAATGGCCCGCCTGGCATTATGCCCAGTACATGACCTTATGGG
ACTTTCCTACTTGGCAGTACATCTACGTATTAGTCATCGCTATTACCATGGTGATGCGGTTTTGGCAGTA
CATCAATGGGCGTGGATAGCGGTTTGACTCACGGGGATTTCCAAGTCTCCACCCCATTGACGTCAATGGG
AGTTTGTTTTGGCACCAAAATCAACGGGACTTTCCAAAATGTCGTAACAACTCCGCCCCATTGACGCAAA
TGGGCGGTAGGCGTGTACGGTGGGAGGTCTATATAAGCAGAGCTGGTTTAGTGAACCTGCAGGTCGGCCG
CCACGACCGGTGCCACCATGACTGAATACAAACCAACTGTTCGCCTGGCAACTCGTGATGATGTTCCACG
TGCAGTTCGCACCCTGGCTGCTGCATTTGCTGACTACCCTGCAACCCGTCACACTGTGGACCCAGACCGC
CACATTGAACGTGTGACTGAACTGCAGGAGCTGTTCCTGACCCGTGTGGGCCTGGACATTGGCAAAGTGT
GGGTGGCAGATGATGGTGCTGCTGTGGCAGTGTGGACCACCCCTGAATCTGTTGAAGCTGGTGCAGTGTT
TGCTGAGATTGGCCCACGCATGGCAGAACTGTCTGGCAGCCGCCTGGCAGCACAACAGCAGATGGAAGGT
CTGCTGGCACCACACCGCCCAAAAGAACCTGCTTGGTTCCTGGCAACTGTGGGTGTGAGCCCTGACCACC
AGGGTAAGGGCCTGGGCTCTGCAGTGGTGCTGCCTGGTGTGGAAGCAGCTGAACGTGCAGGTGTGCCTGC
TTTCCTGGAGACCTCAGCTCCACGCAACCTGCCTTTCTATGAACGCCTGGGCTTCACTGTGACTGCTGAT
GTGGAAGTGCCAGAAGGCCCACGCACTTGGTGCATGACTCGCAAACCAGGTGCTAGCCTTGGCTCCGGCG
AGGGCAGGGGAAGTCTTCTAACATGCGGGGACGTGGAGGAAAATCCCGGCCCACTCGGCTACCCCTACGA
CGTGCCCGACTACGCCAGCGGCATGGTGAGCAAGGGCGAGGAGCTGTTCACCGGGGTGGTGCCCATCCTG
GTCGAGCTGGACGGCGACGTAAACGGCCACAAGTTCAGCGTGTCCGGCGAGGGCGAGGGCGATGCCACCT
ACGGCAAGCTGACCCTGAAGTTCATCTGCACCACCGGCAAGCTGCCCGTGCCCTGGCCCACCCTCGTGAC
CACCTTCACCTACGGCGTGCAGTGCTTCGCCCGCTACCCCGACCACATGAAGCAGCACGACTTCTTCAAG
TCCGCCATGCCCGAAGGCTACGTCCAGGAGCGCACCATCTTCTTCAAGGACGACGGCAACTACAAGACCC
GCGCCGAGGTGAAGTTCGAGGGCGACACCCTGGTGAACCGCATCGAGCTGAAGGGCATCGACTTCAAGGA
GGACGGCAACATCCTGGGGCACAAGCTGGAGTACAACTACAACAGCCACAAGGTCTATATCACCGCCGAC
AAGCAGAAGAACGGCATCAAGGTGAACTTCAAGACCCGCCACAACATCGAGGACGGCAGCGTGCAGCTCG
CCGACCACTACCAGCAGAACACCCCCATCGGCGACGGCCCCGTGCTGCTGCCCGACAACCACTACCTGAG
CACCCAGTCCGCCCTGAGCAAAGACCCCAACGAGAAGCGCGATCACATGGTCCTGCTGGAGTTCGTGACC
GCCGCCGGGATCACTCTCGGCATGGACGAGCTGTACAAGGGCCCCAAGAAGAAGCGCAAGGTGGGCGCCT
AAGTACAAGTAAGAGTTCGCGTCTGGAACAATCAACCTCTGGATTACAAAATTTGTGAAAGATTGACTGG
TATTCTTAACTATGTTGCTCCTTTTACGCTATGTGGATACGCTGCTTTAATGCCTTTGTATCATGCTATT
GCTTCCCGTATGGCTTTCATTTTCTCCTCCTTGTATAAATCCTGGTTGCTGTCTCTTTATGAGGAGTTGT
GGCCCGTTGTCAGGCAACGTGGCGTGGTGTGCACTGTGTTTGCTGACGCAACCCCCACTGGTTGGGGCAT
TGCCACCACCTGTCAGCTCCTTTCCGGGACTTTCGCTTTCCCCCTCCCTATTGCCACGGCGGAACTCATC
GCCGCCTGCCTTGCCCGCTGCTGGACAGGGGCTCGGCTGTTGGGCACTGACAATTCCGTGGTGTTGTCGG
GGAAGCTGACGTCCTTTCCATGGCTGCTCGCCTGTGTTGCCACCTGGATTCTGCGCGGGACGTCCTTCTG
CTACGTCCCTTCGGCCCTCAATCCAGCGGACCTTCCTTCCCGCGGCCTGCTGCCGGCTCTGCGGCCTCTT
CCGCGTCTTCGCCTTCGCCCTCAGACGAGTCGGATCTCCCTTTGGGCCGCCTCCCCGCCTGGAATTAATT
CTGGCTAAGCACTTCGTGGCCGTCGATCGTTTAAAGGGAGGTAGTGAGTCGAGATATCGATACTAGTGAT
CCAGACATGATAAGATACATTGATGAGTTTGGACAAACCACAACTAGAATGCAGTGAAAAAAATGCTTTA
TTTGTGAAATTTGTGATGCTATTGCTTTATTTGTAACCATTATAAGCTGCAATAAACAAGTTAACAACAA
CAATTGCATTCATTTTATGTTTCAGGTTCAGGGGGAGGTGTGGGAGGTTTTTTAAAGCAAGTAAAACCTC
TACAAATGTGGTATGGCTGATTATGATCCTCTAGAGGGACAGCCCCCCCCCAAAGCCCCCAGGGATGTAA
TTACGTCCCTCCCCCGCTAGGGGGCAGCAGCGAGCCGCCCGGGGCTCCGCTCCGGTCCGGCGCTCCCCCC
GCATCCCCGAGCCGGCAGCGTGCGGGGACAGCCCGGGCACGGGGAAGGTGGCACGGGATCGCTTTCCTCT
GAACGCTTCTCGCTGCTCTTTGAGCCTGCAGACACCTGGGGGGATACGGGGAAAAGCCATACCAATGGAG
CTCACGGGGACAGCCCCCCCCCAAAGCCCCCAGGGATGTAATTACGTCCCTCCCCCGCTAGGGGGCAGCA
GCGAGCCGCCCGGGGCTCCGCTCCGGTCCGGCGCTCCCCCCGCATCCCCGAGCCGGCAGCGTGCGGGGAC
AGCCCGGGCACGGGGAAGGTGGCACGGGATCGCTTTCCTCTGAACGCTTCTCGCTGCTCTTTGAGCCTGC
AGACACCTGGGGGGATACGGGGAAAAAGAATTCGATAAAAGTTTTGTTACTTTATAGAAGAAATTTTGAG
TTTTTGTTTTTTTTAATAAATAAATAAACATAAATAAATTGTTTGTTGAATTTATTATTAGTATGTAAGT
GTAAATATAATAAAACTTAATATCTATTCAAATTAATAAATAAACCTCGATATACAGACCGATAAAACAC
ATGCGTCAATTTTACACATGATTATCTTTAACGTACGTCACAATATGATTATCTTTCTAGGGTTAATCTA
GCTGCGTGTTCTGCAGCGTGTCGAGCATCTTCATCTGCTCCATCACGCTGTAAAACACATTTGCACCGCG
AGTCTGCCCGTCCTCCACGGGTTCAAAAACGTGAATGAACGAGGCGCGCTCACTGGCCGTCGTTTTACAA
CGTCGTGACTGGGAAAACCCTGGCGTTACCCAACTTAATCGCCTTGCAGCACATCCCCCTTTCGCCAGCT
GGCGTAATAGCGAAGAGGCCCGCACCGATCGCCCTTCCCAACAGTTGCGCAGCCTGAATGGCGAATGGG
[124 nt withheld, positions 4900-5023]
C
[91 nt withheld, positions 5025-5115]
A
[49 nt withheld, positions 5117-5165]
CCTTTGACGTTGGAGTCCACGTTCTTT
[37 nt withheld, positions 5193-5229]
ACCCTATCTCGGTCTATTCTTTTGATTTATAAGGGATTTTGCCGATTTCGGCCTATTGGTTAAAAAATGA
GCTGATTTAACAAAAATTTAACGCGAATTTTAACAAAATATTAACGCTTACAATTTAGGTGGCACTTTTC
GGGGAAATGTGCGCGGAACCCCTATTTGTTTATTTTTCTAAATACATTCAAATATGTATCCGCTCATGAG
ACAATAACCCTGATAAATGCTTCAATAATATTGAAAAAGGAAGAGTATGAGTATTCAACATTTCCGTGTC
GCCCTTATTCCCTTTTTTGCGGCATTTTGCCTTCCTGTTTTTGCTCACCCAGAAACGCTGGTGAAAGTAA
AAGATGCTGAAGATCAGTTGGGTGCACGAGTGGGTTACATCGAACTGGATCTCAACAGCGGTAAGATCCT
TGAGAGTTTTCGCCCCGAAGAACGTTTTCCAATGATGAGCACTTTTAAAGTTCTGCTATGTGGCGCGGTA
TTATCCCGTATTGACGCCGGGCAAGAGCAACTCGGTCGCCGCATACACTATTCTCAGAATGACTTGGTTG
AGTACTCACCAGTCACAGAAAAGCATCTTACGGATGGCATGACAGTAAGAGAATTATGCAGTGCTGCCAT
AACCATGAGTGATAACACTGCGGCCAACTTACTTCTGACAACGATCGGAGGACCGAAGGAGCTAACCGCT
TTTTTGCACAACATGGGGGATCATGTAACTCGCCTTGATCGTTGGGAACCGGAGCTGAATGAAGCCATAC
CAAACGACGAGCGTGACACCACGATGCCTGTAGCAATGGCAACAACGTTGCGCAAACTATTAACTGGCGA
ACTACTTACTCTAGCTTCCCGGCAACAATTAATAGACTGGATGGAGGCGGATAAAGTTGCAGGACCACTT
CTGCGCTCGGCCCTTCCGGCTGGCTGGTTTATTGCTGATAAATCTGGAGCCGGTGAGCGTGGGTCTCGCG
GTATCATTGCAGCACTGGGGCCAGATGGTAAGCCCTCCCGTATCGTAGTTATCTACACGACGGGGAGTCA
GGCAACTATGGATGAACGAAATAGACAGATCGCTGAGATAGGTGCCTCACTGATTAAGCATTGGTAACTG
TCAGACCAAGTTTACTCATATATACTTTAGATTGATTTAAAACTTCATTTTTAATTTAAAAGGATCTAGG
TGAAGATCCTTTTTGATAATCTCATGACCAAAATCCCTTAACGTGAGTTTTCGTTCCACTGAGCGTCAGA
CCCCGTAGAAAAGATCAAAGGATCTTCTTGAGATCCTTTTTTTCTGCGCGTAATCTGCTGCTTGCAAACA
AAAAAACCACCGCTACCAGCGGTGGTTTGTTTGCCGGATCAAGAGCTACCAACTCTTTTTCCGAAGGTAA
CTGGCTTCAGCAGAGCGCAGATACCAAATACTGTCCTTCTAGTGTAGCCGTAGTTAGGCCACCACTTCAA
GAACTCTGTAGCACCGCCTACATACCTCGCTCTGCTAATCCTGTTACCAGTGGCTGCTGCCAGTGGCGAT
AAGTCGTGTCTTACCGGGTTGGACTCAAGACGATAGTTACCGGATAAGGCGCAGCGGTCGGGCTGAACGG
GGGGTTCGTGCACACAGCCCAGCTTGGAGCGAACGACCTACACCGAACTGAGATACCTACAGCGTGAGCT
ATGAGAAAGCGCCACGCTTCCCGAAGGGAGAAAGGCGGACAGGTATCCGGTAAGCGGCAGGGTCGGAACA
GGAGAGCGCACGAGGGAGCTTCCAGGGGGAAACGCCTGGTATCTTTATAGTCCTGTCGGGTTTCGCCACC
TCTGACTTGAGCGTCGATTTTTGTGATGCTCGTCAGGGGGGCGGAGCCTATGGAAAAACGCCAGCAACGC
GGCCTTTTTACGGTTCCTGGCCTTTTGCTGGCCTTTTGCTCACATGTTCTTTCCTGCGTTATCCCCTGAT
TCTGTGGATAACCGTATTACCGCCTTTGAGTGAGCTGATACCGCTCGCCGCAGCCGAACGACCGAGCGCA
GCGAGTCAGTGAGCGAGGAAGCGGAAGAGCGCCCAATACGCAAACCGCCTCTCCCCGCGCGTTGGCCGAT
TCATTAATGCAGCTGGCACGACAGGTTTCCCGACTGGAAAGCGGGCAGTGAGCGCAACGCAATTAATGTG
AGTTAGCTCACTCATTAGGCACCCCAGGCTTTACACTTTATGCTTCCGGCTCGTATGTTGTGTGGAATTG
TGAGCGGATAACAATTTCACACAGGAAACAGCTATGACCATGATTACGCCAAGCGCGCCCGCCGGGTAAC
TCACGGGGTATCCATGTCCATTTCTGCGGCATCCAGCCAGGATACCCGTCCTCGCTGACGTAATATCCCA
GCGCCGCACCGCTGTCATTAATCTGCACACCGGCACGGCAGTTCCGGCTGTCGCCGGTATTGTTCGGGTT
GCTGATGCGCTTCGGGCTGACCATCCGGAACTGTGTCCGGAAAAGCCGCGACGAACTGGTATCCCAGGTG
GCCTGAACGAACAGTTCACCGTTAAAGGCGTGCATGGCCACACCTTCCCGAATCATCATGGTAAACGTGC
GTTTTCGCTCAACGTCAATGCAGCAGCAGTCATCCTCGGCAAACTCTTTCCATGCCGCTTCAACCTCGCG
GGAAAAGGCACGGGCTTCTTCCTCCCCGATGCCCAGATAGCGCCAGCTTGGGCGATGACTGAGCCGGAAA
AAAGACCCGACGATATGATCCTGATGCAGCTAGA
Features (pLannotate 1.2.2; 21 found; start..end, strand, type, name):
    308..325     -  misc_feature   MCS (fragment): pBluescript multiple cloning site
    580..820     +  promoter       U6 promoter: RNA polymerase III promoter for human U6 snRNA
    937..1240    +  enhancer       CMV enhancer: human cytomegalovirus immediate early enhancer
   1241..1444    +  promoter       CMV promoter: human cytomegalovirus (CMV) immediate early promoter
   1488..2084    +  CDS            pac: PUAC_STRAD - Protein predicted: Swiss-Prot protein existence level 4. Detoxification of puromycin. From Streptomyces alboniger.
   2100..2152    +  CDS            T2A (fragment): 2A peptide from Thosea asigna virus capsid protein Eukaryotic ribosomes fail to insert a peptide bond between the Gly and Pro residues, yielding separate polypeptides.
   2193..2909    +  CDS            Emerald: Emerald is a basic (constitutively fluorescent) green fluorescent protein published in 1998, derived from Aequorea victoria. It is reported to be a very rapidly-maturing weak dimer.
   2970..3558    +  misc_feature   WPRE: woodchuck hepatitis virus posttranscriptional regulatory element
   3638..3772    -  polyA_signal   SV40 poly(A) signal: SV40 polyadenylation signal
   3795..3878    -  CDS            large T antigen (fragment): large T antigen from SV40 (simian virus 40)
   4619..4738    -  CDS            B (fragment): PORTL_LAMBD - Experimental evidence at protein level: Swiss-Prot protein existence level 1. Forms the portal vertex of the capsid (PubMed:6228056, PubMed:6232391). This portal plays critical roles in head assembly, genome packaging, neck/tail attachment, and genome ejection (Probable). The portal protein multimerizes as a single ring-shaped homododecamer arranged around a central channel (PubMed:6232391). Binds to the terminase subunits to form the packaging machine (PubMed:7799432). From Escherichia phage lambda (Bacteriophage lambda).
   4740..4895    +  CDS            lacZα (fragment): LacZα fragment of β-galactosidase; lacZ fragment
   4900..5328    +  rep_origin     f1 ori (sequence partly withheld): f1 bacteriophage origin of replication; arrow indicates direction of (+) strand synthesis
   5381..5485    +  promoter       AmpR promoter: bla
   5486..6346    +  CDS            AmpR: β-lactamase; bla; confers resistance to ampicillin, carbenicillin, and related antibiotics
   6517..7105    +  rep_origin     ori: high-copy-number ColE1/pMB1/pBR322/pUC origin of replication
   7288..7380    +  CDS            lacI (fragment): lac repressor; lacI; The lac repressor binds to the lac operator to inhibit transcription in E. coli. This inhibition can be relieved by adding lactose or isopropyl-β-D-thiogalactopyranoside (IPTG).
   7393..7414    +  protein_bind   CAP binding site: CAP binding activates transcription in the presence of cAMP. E. coli catabolite activator protein
   7429..7459    +  promoter       lac promoter: promoter for the E. coli lac operon
   7467..7483    +  protein_bind   lac operator: The lac repressor binds to the lac operator to inhibit transcription in E. coli. This inhibition can be relieved by adding lactose or isopropyl-β-D-thiogalactopyranoside (IPTG). lac repressor encoded by lacI
   7521..7988    -  CDS            B (fragment): PORTL_LAMBD - Experimental evidence at protein level: Swiss-Prot protein existence level 1. Forms the portal vertex of the capsid (PubMed:6228056, PubMed:6232391). This portal plays critical roles in head assembly, genome packaging, neck/tail attachment, and genome ejection (Probable). The portal protein multimerizes as a single ring-shaped homododecamer arranged around a central channel (PubMed:6232391). Binds to the terminase subunits to form the packaging machine (PubMed:7799432). From Escherichia phage lambda (Bacteriophage lambda).
