>Addgene plasmid #133366 | BII-Sh-PnGW-CMV | addgene full sequence | sequence record 268600 | Addgene NGS Result
TTAACCCTAGAAAGATAGTCTGCGTAAAATTGACGCATGCATTCTTGAAATATTGCTCTCTCTTTCTAAA
TAGCGCGAATCCGTCGCTGTGCATTTAGGACATCTCAGTCGCCGCTTGGAGCTCCCGTGAGGCGTGCTTG
TCAATGCGGTAAGTGTCACTGATTTTGAACTATAACGACCGCGTGAGTCAAAATGACGCATGATTATCTT
TTACGTGACTTTTAAGATTTAACTCATACGATAATTATATTGTTATTTCATGTTCTACTTACGTGATAAC
TTATTATATATATATTTTCTTGTTATAGATCCACTAGTTCTAGAGGGACAGCCCCCCCCCAAAGCCCCCA
GGGATGTAATTACGTCCCTCCCCCGCTAGGGGGCAGCAGCGAGCCGCCCGGGGCTCCGCTCCGGTCCGGC
GCTCCCCCCGCATCCCCGAGCCGGCAGCGTGCGGGGACAGCCCGGGCACGGGGAAGGTGGCACGGGATCG
CTTTCCTCTGAACGCTTCTCGCTGCTCTTTGAGCCTGCAGACACCTGGGGGGATACGGGGAAAAGGCCTC
CAGGGCCGCCCCTTCACCGAGGGCCTATTTCCCATGATTCCTTCATATTTGCATATACGATACAAGGCTG
TTAGAGAGATAATTGGAATTAATTTGACTGTAAACACAAAGATATTAGTACAAAATACGTGACGTAGAAA
GTAATAATTTCTTGGGTAGTTTGCAGTTTTAAAATTATGTTTTAAAATGGACTATCATATGCTTACCGTA
ACTTGAAAGTATTTCGATTTCTTGGCTTTATATATCTTGTGGAAAGGACGAAACACCGGGAGACGCTCGA
CCCGTCTCGTTTTTGCCTCCAAGGCCTGCAGGCATTAGTTATTAATAGTAATCAATTACGGGGTCATTAG
TTCATAGCCCATATATGGAGTTCCGCGTTACATAACTTACGGTAAATGGCCCGCCTGGCTGACCGCCCAA
CGACCCCCGCCCATTGACGTCAATAATGACGTATGTTCCCATAGTAACGCCAATAGGGACTTTCCATTGA
CGTCAATGGGTGGAGTATTTACGGTAAACTGCCCACTTGGCAGTACATCAAGTGTATCATATGCCAAGTA
CGCCCCCTATTGACGTCAATGACGGTAAATGGCCCGCCTGGCATTATGCCCAGTACATGACCTTATGGGA
CTTTCCTACTTGGCAGTACATCTACGTATTAGTCATCGCTATTACCATGGTGATGCGGTTTTGGCAGTAC
ATCAATGGGCGTGGATAGCGGTTTGACTCACGGGGATTTCCAAGTCTCCACCCCATTGACGTCAATGGGA
GTTTGTTTTGGCACCAAAATCAACGGGACTTTCCAAAATGTCGTAACAACTCCGCCCCATTGACGCAAAT
GGGCGGTAGGCGTGTACGGTGGGAGGTCTATATAAGCAGAGCTGGTTTAGTGAACCTGCAGGTCGGCCGC
CACGACCGGTGCCACCATGACTGAATACAAACCAACTGTTCGCCTGGCAACTCGTGATGATGTTCCACGT
GCAGTTCGCACCCTGGCTGCTGCATTTGCTGACTACCCTGCAACCCGTCACACTGTGGACCCAGACCGCC
ACATTGAACGTGTGACTGAACTGCAGGAGCTGTTCCTGACCCGTGTGGGCCTGGACATTGGCAAAGTGTG
GGTGGCAGATGATGGTGCTGCTGTGGCAGTGTGGACCACCCCTGAATCTGTTGAAGCTGGTGCAGTGTTT
GCTGAGATTGGCCCACGCATGGCAGAACTGTCTGGCAGCCGCCTGGCAGCACAACAGCAGATGGAAGGTC
TGCTGGCACCACACCGCCCAAAAGAACCTGCTTGGTTCCTGGCAACTGTGGGTGTGAGCCCTGACCACCA
GGGTAAGGGCCTGGGCTCTGCAGTGGTGCTGCCTGGTGTGGAAGCAGCTGAACGTGCAGGTGTGCCTGCT
TTCCTGGAGACCTCAGCTCCACGCAACCTGCCTTTCTATGAACGCCTGGGCTTCACTGTGACTGCTGATG
TGGAAGTGCCAGAAGGCCCACGCACTTGGTGCATGACTCGCAAACCAGGTGCTAGCCTTGGCTCCGGCGA
GGGCAGGGGAAGTCTTCTAACATGCGGGGACGTGGAGGAAAATCCCGGCCCACTCGGCTACCCCTACGAC
GTGCCCGACTACGCCAGCGGCATGGTGAGCAAGGGCGAGGAGCTGTTCACCGGGGTGGTGCCCATCCTGG
TCGAGCTGGACGGCGACGTAAACGGCCACAAGTTCAGCGTGTCCGGCGAGGGCGAGGGCGATGCCACCTA
CGGCAAGCTGACCCTGAAGTTCATCTGCACCACCGGCAAGCTGCCCGTGCCCTGGCCCACCCTCGTGACC
ACCTTCACCTACGGCGTGCAGTGCTTCGCCCGCTACCCCGACCACATGAAGCAGCACGACTTCTTCAAGT
CCGCCATGCCCGAAGGCTACGTCCAGGAGCGCACCATCTTCTTCAAGGACGACGGCAACTACAAGACCCG
CGCCGAGGTGAAGTTCGAGGGCGACACCCTGGTGAACCGCATCGAGCTGAAGGGCATCGACTTCAAGGAG
GACGGCAACATCCTGGGGCACAAGCTGGAGTACAACTACAACAGCCACAAGGTCTATATCACCGCCGACA
AGCAGAAGAACGGCATCAAGGTGAACTTCAAGACCCGCCACAACATCGAGGACGGCAGCGTGCAGCTCGC
CGACCACTACCAGCAGAACACCCCCATCGGCGACGGCCCCGTGCTGCTGCCCGACAACCACTACCTGAGC
ACCCAGTCCGCCCTGAGCAAAGACCCCAACGAGAAGCGCGATCACATGGTCCTGCTGGAGTTCGTGACCG
CCGCCGGGATCACTCTCGGCATGGACGAGCTGTACAAGGGCCCCAAGAAGAAGCGCAAGGTGGGCGCCTA
AGTACAAGTAAGAGTTCGCGTCTGGAACAATCAACCTCTGGATTACAAAATTTGTGAAAGATTGACTGGT
ATTCTTAACTATGTTGCTCCTTTTACGCTATGTGGATACGCTGCTTTAATGCCTTTGTATCATGCTATTG
CTTCCCGTATGGCTTTCATTTTCTCCTCCTTGTATAAATCCTGGTTGCTGTCTCTTTATGAGGAGTTGTG
GCCCGTTGTCAGGCAACGTGGCGTGGTGTGCACTGTGTTTGCTGACGCAACCCCCACTGGTTGGGGCATT
GCCACCACCTGTCAGCTCCTTTCCGGGACTTTCGCTTTCCCCCTCCCTATTGCCACGGCGGAACTCATCG
CCGCCTGCCTTGCCCGCTGCTGGACAGGGGCTCGGCTGTTGGGCACTGACAATTCCGTGGTGTTGTCGGG
GAAGCTGACGTCCTTTCCATGGCTGCTCGCCTGTGTTGCCACCTGGATTCTGCGCGGGACGTCCTTCTGC
TACGTCCCTTCGGCCCTCAATCCAGCGGACCTTCCTTCCCGCGGCCTGCTGCCGGCTCTGCGGCCTCTTC
CGCGTCTTCGCCTTCGCCCTCAGACGAGTCGGATCTCCCTTTGGGCCGCCTCCCCGCCTGGAATTAATTC
TGGCTAAGCACTTCGTGGCCGTCGATCGTTTAAAGGGAGGTAGTGAGTCGAGATATCGATACTAGTGATC
CAGACATGATAAGATACATTGATGAGTTTGGACAAACCACAACTAGAATGCAGTGAAAAAAATGCTTTAT
TTGTGAAATTTGTGATGCTATTGCTTTATTTGTAACCATTATAAGCTGCAATAAACAAGTTAACAACAAC
AATTGCATTCATTTTATGTTTCAGGTTCAGGGGGAGGTGTGGGAGGTTTTTTAAAGCAAGTAAAACCTCT
ACAAATGTGGTATGGCTGATTATGATCCTCTAGAGGGACAGCCCCCCCCCAAAGCCCCCAGGGATGTAAT
TACGTCCCTCCCCCGCTAGGGGGCAGCAGCGAGCCGCCCGGGGCTCCGCTCCGGTCCGGCGCTCCCCCCG
CATCCCCGAGCCGGCAGCGTGCGGGGACAGCCCGGGCACGGGGAAGGTGGCACGGGATCGCTTTCCTCTG
AACGCTTCTCGCTGCTCTTTGAGCCTGCAGACACCTGGGGGGATACGGGGAAAAAGCCATACCAATGGAG
CTCACGGGGACAGCCCCCCCCCAAAGCCCCCAGGGATGTAATTACGTCCCTCCCCCGCTAGGGGGCAGCA
GCGAGCCGCCCGGGGCTCCGCTCCGGTCCGGCGCTCCCCCCGCATCCCCGAGCCGGCAGCGTGCGGGGAC
AGCCCGGGCACGGGGAAGGTGGCACGGGATCGCTTTCCTCTGAACGCTTCTCGCTGCTCTTTGAGCCTGC
AGACACCTGGGGGGATACGGGGAAAAAGAATTCGATAAAAGTTTTGTTACTTTATAGAAGAAATTTTGAG
TTTTTGTTTTTTTTAATAAATAAATAAACATAAATAAATTGTTTGTTGAATTTATTATTAGTATGTAAGT
GTAAATATAATAAAACTTAATATCTATTCAAATTAATAAATAAACCTCGATATACAGACCGATAAAACAC
ATGCGTCAATTTTACACATGATTATCTTTAACGTACGTCACAATATGATTATCTTTCTAGGGTTAATCTA
GCTGCGTGTTCTGCAGCGTGTCGAGCATCTTCATCTGCTCCATCACGCTGTAAAACACATTTGCACCGCG
AGTCTGCCCGTCCTCCACGGGTTCAAAAACGTGAATGAACGAGGCGCGCTCACTGGCCGTCGTTTTACAA
CGTCGTGACTGGGAAAACCCTGGCGTTACCCAACTTAATCGCCTTGCAGCACATCCCCCTTTCGCCAGCT
GGCGTAATAGCGAAGAGGCCCGCACCGATCGCCCTTCCCAACAGTTGCGCAGCCTGAATGGCGAATGGG
[124 nt withheld, positions 4900-5023]
C
[91 nt withheld, positions 5025-5115]
A
[49 nt withheld, positions 5117-5165]
CCTTTGACGTTGGAGTCCACGTTCTTT
[37 nt withheld, positions 5193-5229]
ACCCTATCTCGGTCTATTCTTTTGATTTATAAGGGATTTTGCCGATTTCGGCCTATTGGTTAAAAAATGA
GCTGATTTAACAAAAATTTAACGCGAATTTTAACAAAATATTAACGCTTACAATTTAGGTGGCACTTTTC
GGGGAAATGTGCGCGGAACCCCTATTTGTTTATTTTTCTAAATACATTCAAATATGTATCCGCTCATGAG
ACAATAACCCTGATAAATGCTTCAATAATATTGAAAAAGGAAGAGTATGAGTATTCAACATTTCCGTGTC
GCCCTTATTCCCTTTTTTGCGGCATTTTGCCTTCCTGTTTTTGCTCACCCAGAAACGCTGGTGAAAGTAA
AAGATGCTGAAGATCAGTTGGGTGCACGAGTGGGTTACATCGAACTGGATCTCAACAGCGGTAAGATCCT
TGAGAGTTTTCGCCCCGAAGAACGTTTTCCAATGATGAGCACTTTTAAAGTTCTGCTATGTGGCGCGGTA
TTATCCCGTATTGACGCCGGGCAAGAGCAACTCGGTCGCCGCATACACTATTCTCAGAATGACTTGGTTG
AGTACTCACCAGTCACAGAAAAGCATCTTACGGATGGCATGACAGTAAGAGAATTATGCAGTGCTGCCAT
AACCATGAGTGATAACACTGCGGCCAACTTACTTCTGACAACGATCGGAGGACCGAAGGAGCTAACCGCT
TTTTTGCACAACATGGGGGATCATGTAACTCGCCTTGATCGTTGGGAACCGGAGCTGAATGAAGCCATAC
CAAACGACGAGCGTGACACCACGATGCCTGTAGCAATGGCAACAACGTTGCGCAAACTATTAACTGGCGA
ACTACTTACTCTAGCTTCCCGGCAACAATTAATAGACTGGATGGAGGCGGATAAAGTTGCAGGACCACTT
CTGCGCTCGGCCCTTCCGGCTGGCTGGTTTATTGCTGATAAATCTGGAGCCGGTGAGCGTGGGTCTCGCG
GTATCATTGCAGCACTGGGGCCAGATGGTAAGCCCTCCCGTATCGTAGTTATCTACACGACGGGGAGTCA
GGCAACTATGGATGAACGAAATAGACAGATCGCTGAGATAGGTGCCTCACTGATTAAGCATTGGTAACTG
TCAGACCAAGTTTACTCATATATACTTTAGATTGATTTAAAACTTCATTTTTAATTTAAAAGGATCTAGG
TGAAGATCCTTTTTGATAATCTCATGACCAAAATCCCTTAACGTGAGTTTTCGTTCCACTGAGCGTCAGA
CCCCGTAGAAAAGATCAAAGGATCTTCTTGAGATCCTTTTTTTCTGCGCGTAATCTGCTGCTTGCAAACA
AAAAAACCACCGCTACCAGCGGTGGTTTGTTTGCCGGATCAAGAGCTACCAACTCTTTTTCCGAAGGTAA
CTGGCTTCAGCAGAGCGCAGATACCAAATACTGTTCTTCTAGTGTAGCCGTAGTTAGGCCACCACTTCAA
GAACTCTGTAGCACCGCCTACATACCTCGCTCTGCTAATCCTGTTACCAGTGGCTGCTGCCAGTGGCGAT
AAGTCGTGTCTTACCGGGTTGGACTCAAGACGATAGTTACCGGATAAGGCGCAGCGGTCGGGCTGAACGG
GGGGTTCGTGCACACAGCCCAGCTTGGAGCGAACGACCTACACCGAACTGAGATACCTACAGCGTGAGCT
ATGAGAAAGCGCCACGCTTCCCGAAGGGAGAAAGGCGGACAGGTATCCGGTAAGCGGCAGGGTCGGAACA
GGAGAGCGCACGAGGGAGCTTCCAGGGGGAAACGCCTGGTATCTTTATAGTCCTGTCGGGTTTCGCCACC
TCTGACTTGAGCGTCGATTTTTGTGATGCTCGTCAGGGGGGCGGAGCCTATGGAAAAACGCCAGCAACGC
GGCCTTTTTACGGTTCCTGGCCTTTTGCTGGCCTTTTGCTCACATGTTCTTTCCTGCGTTATCCCCTGAT
TCTGTGGATAACCGTATTACCGCCTTTGAGTGAGCTGATACCGCTCGCCGCAGCCGAACGACCGAGCGCA
GCGAGTCAGTGAGCGAGGAAGCGGAAGAGCGCCCAATACGCAAACCGCCTCTCCCCGCGCGTTGGCCGAT
TCATTAATGCAGCTGGCACGACAGGTTTCCCGACTGGAAAGCGGGCAGTGAGCGCAACGCAATTAATGTG
AGTTAGCTCACTCATTAGGCACCCCAGGCTTTACACTTTATGCTTCCGGCTCGTATGTTGTGTGGAATTG
TGAGCGGATAACAATTTCACACAGGAAACAGCTATGACCATGATTACGCCAAGCGCGCCCGCCGGGTAAC
TCACGGGGTATCCATGTCCATTTCTGCGGCATCCAGCCAGGATACCCGTCCTCGCTGACGTAATATCCCA
GCGCCGCACCGCTGTCATTAATCTGCACACCGGCACGGCAGTTCCGGCTGTCGCCGGTATTGTTCGGGTT
GCTGATGCGCTTCGGGCTGACCATCCGGAACTGTGTCCGGAAAAGCCGCGACGAACTGGTATCCCAGGTG
GCCTGAACGAACAGTTCACCGTTAAAGGCGTGCATGGCCACACCTTCCCGAATCATCATGGTAAACGTGC
GTTTTCGCTCAACGTCAATGCAGCAGCAGTCATCCTCGGCAAACTCTTTCCATGCCGCTTCAACCTCGCG
GGAAAAGGCACGGGCTTCTTCCTCCCCGATGCCCAGATAGCGCCAGCTTGGGCGATGACTGAGCCGGAAA
AAAGACCCGACGATATGATCCTGATGCAGCTAGA
Features (pLannotate 1.2.2; 21 found; start..end, strand, type, name):
    308..325     -  misc_feature   MCS (fragment): pBluescript multiple cloning site
    579..819     +  promoter       U6 promoter: RNA polymerase III promoter for human U6 snRNA
    936..1239    +  enhancer       CMV enhancer: human cytomegalovirus immediate early enhancer
   1240..1443    +  promoter       CMV promoter: human cytomegalovirus (CMV) immediate early promoter
   1487..2083    +  CDS            pac: PUAC_STRAD - Protein predicted: Swiss-Prot protein existence level 4. Detoxification of puromycin. From Streptomyces alboniger.
   2099..2151    +  CDS            T2A (fragment): 2A peptide from Thosea asigna virus capsid protein Eukaryotic ribosomes fail to insert a peptide bond between the Gly and Pro residues, yielding separate polypeptides.
   2192..2908    +  CDS            Emerald: Emerald is a basic (constitutively fluorescent) green fluorescent protein published in 1998, derived from Aequorea victoria. It is reported to be a very rapidly-maturing weak dimer.
   2969..3557    +  misc_feature   WPRE: woodchuck hepatitis virus posttranscriptional regulatory element
   3637..3771    -  polyA_signal   SV40 poly(A) signal: SV40 polyadenylation signal
   3794..3877    -  CDS            large T antigen (fragment): large T antigen from SV40 (simian virus 40)
   4619..4738    -  CDS            B (fragment): PORTL_LAMBD - Experimental evidence at protein level: Swiss-Prot protein existence level 1. Forms the portal vertex of the capsid (PubMed:6228056, PubMed:6232391). This portal plays critical roles in head assembly, genome packaging, neck/tail attachment, and genome ejection (Probable). The portal protein multimerizes as a single ring-shaped homododecamer arranged around a central channel (PubMed:6232391). Binds to the terminase subunits to form the packaging machine (PubMed:7799432). From Escherichia phage lambda (Bacteriophage lambda).
   4740..4895    +  CDS            lacZα (fragment): LacZα fragment of β-galactosidase; lacZ fragment
   4900..5328    +  rep_origin     f1 ori (sequence partly withheld): f1 bacteriophage origin of replication; arrow indicates direction of (+) strand synthesis
   5381..5485    +  promoter       AmpR promoter: bla
   5486..6346    +  CDS            AmpR: β-lactamase; bla; confers resistance to ampicillin, carbenicillin, and related antibiotics
   6517..7105    +  rep_origin     ori: high-copy-number ColE1/pMB1/pBR322/pUC origin of replication
   7288..7380    +  CDS            lacI (fragment): lac repressor; lacI; The lac repressor binds to the lac operator to inhibit transcription in E. coli. This inhibition can be relieved by adding lactose or isopropyl-β-D-thiogalactopyranoside (IPTG).
   7393..7414    +  protein_bind   CAP binding site: CAP binding activates transcription in the presence of cAMP. E. coli catabolite activator protein
   7429..7459    +  promoter       lac promoter: promoter for the E. coli lac operon
   7467..7483    +  protein_bind   lac operator: The lac repressor binds to the lac operator to inhibit transcription in E. coli. This inhibition can be relieved by adding lactose or isopropyl-β-D-thiogalactopyranoside (IPTG). lac repressor encoded by lacI
   7521..7988    -  CDS            B (fragment): PORTL_LAMBD - Experimental evidence at protein level: Swiss-Prot protein existence level 1. Forms the portal vertex of the capsid (PubMed:6228056, PubMed:6232391). This portal plays critical roles in head assembly, genome packaging, neck/tail attachment, and genome ejection (Probable). The portal protein multimerizes as a single ring-shaped homododecamer arranged around a central channel (PubMed:6232391). Binds to the terminase subunits to form the packaging machine (PubMed:7799432). From Escherichia phage lambda (Bacteriophage lambda).
