[The description below was written by a language model from this plasmid's Addgene catalogue record and pLannotate feature annotations shown in this document.]
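Description:
BII-Sh-PnGW-CMV is a 7,993 bp piggyBac transposon plasmid for mammalian cells, designed for shRNA-mediated knockdown together with a selectable, fluorescent marker cassette. It is propagated in E. coli as a high-copy plasmid on a pBluescript-type backbone carrying a ColE1/pUC origin, an f1 origin, ampicillin resistance (bla) and remnants of the lac/lacZα region. The depositor and sequencing-derived records give essentially identical feature tables. Neither annotates the piggyBac terminal repeats, so the transposon boundaries cannot be placed from the table. Two fragments matching a bacteriophage lambda gene are also detected and appear to be non-functional stuffer or spacer DNA, although the record does not explain them.

The payload has two transcription units. A human U6 RNA polymerase III promoter sits upstream of the shRNA position. The short sequence recorded in the shRNA field is not assigned a target, and the record does not say whether it is a placeholder cloning site or a functional hairpin. Downstream, the CMV enhancer and promoter drive a single open reading frame encoding puromycin N-acetyltransferase (pac), a T2A peptide and an Emerald-type GFP, which the catalogue describes as N-terminally HA-tagged and carrying a nuclear localisation signal. Ribosomal skipping at T2A yields separate resistance and reporter proteins from one transcript. A WPRE follows to enhance expression, and an SV40 polyadenylation signal is annotated downstream, on the opposite strand.

When supplied with a piggyBac transposase from a separate source, the cassette would integrate into the genome. Stable knockdown lines can then be selected with puromycin and tracked by nuclear green fluorescence. The associated publication concerns oncogene function in colorectal cancer.
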