Addgene plasmid #133366: BII-Sh-PnGW-CMV
Purpose: Piggybac vector for shRNA-mediated knockdown, co-expressed with GFP-NLS
Depositing lab: Blair Madison. Depositing organization: Washington University in Saint Louis. Publication: The oncogenic function of PLAGL2 is mediated via ASCL2 and IGF2 and a Wnt-independent mechanism in colorectal cancer. Fischer AD, Veronese-Paniagua DA, Swaminathan S, Kashima H, Rubin DC, Madison BB. Am J Physiol Gastrointest Liver Physiol. 2023 Jun 13. doi: 10.1152/ajpgi.00058.2022. PubMed 37310750.
Backbone
  Vector backbone: BII-sh-PnGW-CMV
  Backbone manufacturer: Madison Lab
  Vector type: Mammalian Expression
  Selectable markers: Puromycin
Growth in bacteria
  Bacterial resistance: Ampicillin, 100 μg/mL
  Growth temperature: 37°C
  Growth strain: DH5alpha
  Copy number: High Copy
Gene/Insert
  Gene/Insert name: GFP-NLS
  gRNA/shRNA sequence: GGAGACGCTCGACCCGTCTCG
  Species: Other
  Mutation: N/A
  Promoter: CMV
  Tag / fusion protein: HA-tagged GFP (N terminal on insert)
  Cloning method: Restriction Enzyme; 5′ cloning site Unknown (unknown if destroyed)
Terms and licenses: Academic/Nonprofit Terms; Industry Terms: Not Available to Industry
Depositor comments: Please visit https://doi.org/10.1101/2020.10.14.339531 for bioRxiv preprint.
How to cite: BII-Sh-PnGW-CMV was a gift from Blair Madison (Addgene plasmid # 133366 ; http://n2t.net/addgene:133366 ; RRID:Addgene_133366)
